Addgene plasmid #214206: pET28-His6-SUMO-Hck-SH2-AviTag
Purpose: Bacterial expression of SH2 domain of the Hck kinase with N-terminal Thrombin-cleavable 6xHis tag and SUMO and C-terminal AviTag for Streptavidin bead functionalization for binder selections
Depositing lab: Neel Shah. Depositing organization: Columbia University. Publication: Accurate affinity models for SH2 domains from peptide binding assays and free-energy regression. Gagoski D, Rube HT, Rastogi C, Melo LAN, Li X, Voleti R, Shah NH, Bussemaker HJ. Protein Sci. 2025 Nov;34(11):e70317. doi: 10.1002/pro.70317. PubMed 41088778.
Backbone
  Vector backbone: pET28
  Backbone size w/o insert (bp): 5665
  Total vector size (bp): 5989
  Vector type: Bacterial Expression
Growth in bacteria
  Bacterial resistance: Kanamycin, 50 μg/mL
  Growth temperature: 37°C
  Growth strain: DH5alpha
  Copy number: Low Copy
Gene/Insert
  Gene/Insert name: p60-HCK (alt name: Src-Homology 2 domain of Tyrosine-protein kinase Hck)
  Species: H. sapiens (human)
  Insert size (bp): 324
  Entrez Gene: HCK (a.k.a. AIPCV, JTK9, p59Hck, p61Hck)
  Promoter: T7
  Tag / fusion protein: 6xHis (N terminal on backbone); SUMO (N terminal on backbone); AviTag (C terminal on backbone)
  Cloning method: Gibson Cloning
  Sequencing primers: 5′ T7 promotor; 3′ T7 terminator
Terms and licenses: Academic/Nonprofit Terms; Industry Terms: Not Available to Industry
Depositor comments: Please visit https://doi.org/10.1101/2024.12.23.630085 for bioRxiv preprint.
How to cite: pET28-His6-SUMO-Hck-SH2-AviTag was a gift from Neel Shah (Addgene plasmid # 214206 ; http://n2t.net/addgene:214206 ; RRID:Addgene_214206)
