[The description below was written by a language model from this plasmid's Addgene catalogue record and pLannotate feature annotations shown in this document.]
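Description:
pET28-His6-SUMO-Hck-SH2-AviTag is a bacterial expression plasmid built on the pET28 backbone for producing the Src-homology 2 (SH2) domain of the human tyrosine kinase Hck in E. coli. It is selected with kanamycin through the aph(3')-Ia gene and replicates from a pBR322-type ColE1 origin. The adjacent rop gene and bom region are consistent with the catalogue's low-copy designation. An f1 origin is also present, and the short tetracycline-resistance fragments and AmpR promoter fragment in the annotation are backbone remnants rather than functional markers.

Expression is driven by a T7 promoter followed by a lac operator and the T7 gene 10 ribosome binding site. The plasmid-borne lacI keeps the cassette repressed until IPTG is added in a host that supplies T7 RNA polymerase. The open reading frame begins with a 6xHis tag (picked up by the annotation as a fragment of a composite tag), followed by a thrombin cleavage site, yeast SMT3-derived SUMO as a solubility-enhancing fusion partner, and then the 324 bp Hck SH2 segment, which was inserted by Gibson assembly. The catalogue lists a C-terminal AviTag, a short peptide substrate for BirA-mediated site-specific biotinylation. The automated feature table does not call it, but an unannotated gap lies just downstream of the Hck segment. The His-tag and T7 gene 10-derived fragments annotated beyond that gap are probably residual pET28 sequence ahead of the T7 terminator, though the record does not say whether they are translated.

The stated purpose is to purify the SH2 domain and immobilise it on streptavidin beads through the AviTag for binder selections, in the context of peptide-binding assays measuring SH2 domain affinity.
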