Features (pLannotate 1.2.2; 22 found; start..end, strand, type, name):
     13..441     +  rep_origin     f1 ori (sequence partly withheld): f1 bacteriophage origin of replication; arrow indicates direction of (+) strand synthesis
    494..551     +  promoter       AmpR promoter (fragment): bla
    560..1375    -  CDS            KanR: aminoglycoside phosphotransferase; aph(3')-Ia; confers resistance to kanamycin in bacteria or G418 (Geneticin®) in eukaryotes
   1497..2085    +  rep_origin     ori: high-copy-number ColE1/pMB1/pBR322/pUC origin of replication
   2271..2410    -  misc_feature   bom: basis of mobility region from pBR322
   2512..2703    -  CDS            rop: Rop protein, which maintains plasmids at low copy number; rop
   2720..3100    +  CDS            YPB1_ECOLX: Protein predicted: Swiss-Prot protein existence level 4. From Escherichia coli.
   3172..3463    -  CDS            TcR (fragment): tetracycline efflux protein; tet; confers resistance to tetracycline
   3478..3499    -  protein_bind   CAP binding site: CAP binding activates transcription in the presence of cAMP. E. coli catabolite activator protein
   3512..4594    -  CDS            lacI: lac repressor; lacI; The lac repressor binds to the lac operator to inhibit transcription in E. coli. This inhibition can be relieved by adding lactose or isopropyl-β-D-thiogalactopyranoside (IPTG).
   4595..4672    -  promoter       lacI promoter: lacI
   4680..4959    -  CDS            TcR (fragment): tetracycline efflux protein; tet; confers resistance to tetracycline
   4985..5003    +  promoter       T7 promoter: promoter for bacteriophage T7 RNA polymerase
   5004..5028    +  protein_bind   lac operator: The lac repressor binds to the lac operator to inhibit transcription in E. coli. This inhibition can be relieved by adding lactose or isopropyl-β-D-thiogalactopyranoside (IPTG). lac repressor encoded by lacI
   5043..5065    +  RBS            RBS: efficient ribosome binding site from bacteriophage T7 gene 10 (Olins and Rangwala, 1989)
   5085..5101    +  CDS            capTEV™ (fragment): composite tag for in vivo biotinylation, TEV protease cleavage, and 6xHis tagging
   5112..5129    +  CDS            thrombin site: thrombin recognition and cleavage site
   5136..5429    +  CDS            SUMO: cleavable ubiquitin-like protein tag; S. cerevisiae SMT3 (truncated)
   5430..5753    +  CDS            HCK (fragment): HCK_HUMAN - Experimental evidence at protein level: Swiss-Prot protein existence level 1. Non-receptor tyrosine-protein kinase found in hematopoietic cells that transmits signals from cell surface receptors and plays an important role in the regulation of innate immune responses, including neutrophil, monocyte, macrophage and mast cell functions, phagocytosis, cell survival and proliferation, cell adhesion and migration. Acts downstream of receptors that bind the Fc region of immunoglobulins, such as FCGR1A and FCGR2A, but also CSF3R, PLAUR, the receptors for IFNG, IL2, IL6 and IL8, and integr
   5830..5847    +  CDS            9xHis (fragment): 9xHis affinity tag
   5857..5906    +  CDS            SET1 (fragment): solubility-enhancement tag derived from T7 phage gene 10B
   5914..5961    +  terminator     T7 terminator: transcription terminator for bacteriophage T7 RNA polymerase
>Addgene plasmid #214206 | pET28-His6-SUMO-Hck-SH2-AviTag | addgene full sequence | sequence record 422790 | Addgene NGS Result
TTGGCGAATGGG
[124 nt withheld, positions 13-136]
C
[91 nt withheld, positions 138-228]
A
[49 nt withheld, positions 230-278]
CCTTTGACGTTGGAGTCCACGTTCTTT
[37 nt withheld, positions 306-342]
ACCCTATCTCGGTCTATTCTTTTGATTTATAAGGGATTTTGCCGATTTCGGCCTATTGGTTAAAAAATGA
GCTGATTTAACAAAAATTTAACGCGAATTTTAACAAAATATTAACGCTTACAATTTAGGTGGCACTTTTC
GGGGAAATGTGCGCGGAACCCCTATTTGTTTATTTTTCTAAATACATTCAAATATGTATCCGCTCATGAA
TTAATTCTTAGAAAAACTCATCGAGCATCAAATGAAACTGCAATTTATTCATATCAGGATTATCAATACC
ATATTTTTGAAAAAGCCGTTTCTGTAATGAAGGAGAAAACTCACCGAGGCAGTTCCATAGGATGGCAAGA
TCCTGGTATCGGTCTGCGATTCCGACTCGTCCAACATCAATACAACCTATTAATTTCCCCTCGTCAAAAA
TAAGGTTATCAAGTGAGAAATCACCATGAGTGACGACTGAATCCGGTGAGAATGGCAAAAGTTTATGCAT
TTCTTTCCAGACTTGTTCAACAGGCCAGCCATTACGCTCGTCATCAAAATCACTCGCATCAACCAAACCG
TTATTCATTCGTGATTGCGCCTGAGCGAGACGAAATACGCGATCGCTGTTAAAAGGACAATTACAAACAG
GAATCGAATGCAACCGGCGCAGGAACACTGCCAGCGCATCAACAATATTTTCACCTGAATCAGGATATTC
TTCTAATACCTGGAATGCTGTTTTCCCGGGGATCGCAGTGGTGAGTAACCATGCATCATCAGGAGTACGG
ATAAAATGCTTGATGGTCGGAAGAGGCATAAATTCCGTCAGCCAGTTTAGTCTGACCATCTCATCTGTAA
CATCATTGGCAACGCTACCTTTGCCATGTTTCAGAAACAACTCTGGCGCATCGGGCTTCCCATACAATCG
ATAGATTGTCGCACCTGATTGCCCGACATTATCGCGAGCCCATTTATACCCATATAAATCAGCATCCATG
TTGGAATTTAATCGCGGCCTAGAGCAAGACGTTTCCCGTTGAATATGGCTCATAACACCCCTTGTATTAC
TGTTTATGTAAGCAGACAGTTTTATTGTTCATGACCAAAATCCCTTAACGTGAGTTTTCGTTCCACTGAG
CGTCAGACCCCGTAGAAAAGATCAAAGGATCTTCTTGAGATCCTTTTTTTCTGCGCGTAATCTGCTGCTT
GCAAACAAAAAAACCACCGCTACCAGCGGTGGTTTGTTTGCCGGATCAAGAGCTACCAACTCTTTTTCCG
AAGGTAACTGGCTTCAGCAGAGCGCAGATACCAAATACTGTCCTTCTAGTGTAGCCGTAGTTAGGCCACC
ACTTCAAGAACTCTGTAGCACCGCCTACATACCTCGCTCTGCTAATCCTGTTACCAGTGGCTGCTGCCAG
TGGCGATAAGTCGTGTCTTACCGGGTTGGACTCAAGACGATAGTTACCGGATAAGGCGCAGCGGTCGGGC
TGAACGGGGGGTTCGTGCACACAGCCCAGCTTGGAGCGAACGACCTACACCGAACTGAGATACCTACAGC
GTGAGCTATGAGAAAGCGCCACGCTTCCCGAAGGGAGAAAGGCGGACAGGTATCCGGTAAGCGGCAGGGT
CGGAACAGGAGAGCGCACGAGGGAGCTTCCAGGGGGAAACGCCTGGTATCTTTATAGTCCTGTCGGGTTT
CGCCACCTCTGACTTGAGCGTCGATTTTTGTGATGCTCGTCAGGGGGGCGGAGCCTATGGAAAAACGCCA
GCAACGCGGCCTTTTTACGGTTCCTGGCCTTTTGCTGGCCTTTTGCTCACATGTTCTTTCCTGCGTTATC
CCCTGATTCTGTGGATAACCGTATTACCGCCTTTGAGTGAGCTGATACCGCTCGCCGCAGCCGAACGACC
GAGCGCAGCGAGTCAGTGAGCGAGGAAGCGGAAGAGCGCCTGATGCGGTATTTTCTCCTTACGCATCTGT
GCGGTATTTCACACCGCAATGGTGCACTCTCAGTACAATCTGCTCTGATGCCGCATAGTTAAGCCAGTAT
ACACTCCGCTATCGCTACGTGACTGGGTCATGGCTGCGCCCCGACACCCGCCAACACCCGCTGACGCGCC
CTGACGGGCTTGTCTGCTCCCGGCATCCGCTTACAGACAAGCTGTGACCGTCTCCGGGAGCTGCATGTGT
CAGAGGTTTTCACCGTCATCACCGAAACGCGCGAGGCAGCTGCGGTAAAGCTCATCAGCGTGGTCGTGAA
GCGATTCACAGATGTCTGCCTGTTCATCCGCGTCCAGCTCGTTGAGTTTCTCCAGAAGCGTTAATGTCTG
GCTTCTGATAAAGCGGGCCATGTTAAGGGCGGTTTTTTCCTGTTTGGTCACTGATGCCTCCGTGTAAGGG
GGATTTCTGTTCATGGGGGTAATGATACCGATGAAACGAGAGAGGATGCTCACGATACGGGTTACTGATG
ATGAACATGCCCGGTTACTGGAACGTTGTGAGGGTAAACAACTGGCGGTATGGATGCGGCGGGACCAGAG
AAAAATCACTCAGGGTCAATGCCAGCGCTTCGTTAATACAGATGTAGGTGTTCCACAGGGTAGCCAGCAG
CATCCTGCGATGCAGATCCGGAACATAATGGTGCAGGGCGCTGACTTCCGCGTTTCCAGACTTTACGAAA
CACGGAAACCGAAGACCATTCATGTTGTTGCTCAGGTCGCAGACGTTTTGCAGCAGCAGTCGCTTCACGT
TCGCTCGCGTATCGGTGATTCATTCTGCTAACCAGTAAGGCAACCCCGCCAGCCTAGCCGGGTCCTCAAC
GACAGGAGCACGATCATGCGCACCCGTGGGGCCGCCATGCCGGCGATAATGGCCTGCTTCTCGCCGAAAC
GTTTGGTGGCGGGACCAGTGACGAAGGCTTGAGCGAGGGCGTGCAAGATTCCGAATACCGCAAGCGACAG
GCCGATCATCGTCGCGCTCCAGCGAAAGCGGTCCTCGCCGAAAATGACCCAGAGCGCTGCCGGCACCTGT
CCTACGAGTTGCATGATAAAGAAGACAGTCATAAGTGCGGCGACGATAGTCATGCCCCGCGCCCACCGGA
AGGAGCTGACTGGGTTGAAGGCTCTCAAGGGCATCGGTCGAGATCCCGGTGCCTAATGAGTGAGCTAACT
TACATTAATTGCGTTGCGCTCACTGCCCGCTTTCCAGTCGGGAAACCTGTCGTGCCAGCTGCATTAATGA
ATCGGCCAACGCGCGGGGAGAGGCGGTTTGCGTATTGGGCGCCAGGGTGGTTTTTCTTTTCACCAGTGAG
ACGGGCAACAGCTGATTGCCCTTCACCGCCTGGCCCTGAGAGAGTTGCAGCAAGCGGTCCACGCTGGTTT
GCCCCAGCAGGCGAAAATCCTGTTTGATGGTGGTTAACGGCGGGATATAACATGAGCTGTCTTCGGTATC
GTCGTATCCCACTACCGAGATGTCCGCACCAACGCGCAGCCCGGACTCGGTAATGGCGCGCATTGCGCCC
AGCGCCATCTGATCGTTGGCAACCAGCATCGCAGTGGGAACGATGCCCTCATTCAGCATTTGCATGGTTT
GTTGAAAACCGGACATGGCACTCCAGTCGCCTTCCCGTTCCGCTATCGGCTGAATTTGATTGCGAGTGAG
ATATTTATGCCAGCCAGCCAGACGCAGACGCGCCGAGACAGAACTTAATGGGCCCGCTAACAGCGCGATT
TGCTGGTGACCCAATGCGACCAGATGCTCCACGCCCAGTCGCGTACCGTCTTCATGGGAGAAAATAATAC
TGTTGATGGGTGTCTGGTCAGAGACATCAAGAAATAACGCCGGAACATTAGTGCAGGCAGCTTCCACAGC
AATGGCATCCTGGTCATCCAGCGGATAGTTAATGATCAGCCCACTGACGCGTTGCGCGAGAAGATTGTGC
ACCGCCGCTTTACAGGCTTCGACGCCGCTTCGTTCTACCATCGACACCACCACGCTGGCACCCAGTTGAT
CGGCGCGAGATTTAATCGCCGCGACAATTTGCGACGGCGCGTGCAGGGCCAGACTGGAGGTGGCAACGCC
AATCAGCAACGACTGTTTGCCCGCCAGTTGTTGTGCCACGCGGTTGGGAATGTAATTCAGCTCCGCCATC
GCCGCTTCCACTTTTTCCCGCGTTTTCGCAGAAACGTGGCTGGCCTGGTTCACCACGCGGGAAACGGTCT
GATAAGAGACACCGGCATACTCTGCGACATCGTATAACGTTACTGGTTTCACATTCACCACCCTGAATTG
ACTCTCTTCCGGGCGCTATCATGCCATACCGCGAAAGGTTTTGCGCCATTCGATGGTGTCCGGGATCTCG
ACGCTCTCCCTTATGCGACTCCTGCATTAGGAAGCAGCCCAGTAGTAGGTTGAGGCCGTTGAGCACCGCC
GCCGCAAGGAATGGTGCATGCAAGGAGATGGCGCCCAACAGTCCCCCGGCCACGGGGCCTGCCACCATAC
CCACGCCGAAACAAGCGCTCATGAGCCCGAAGTGGCGAGCCCGATCTTCCCCATCGGTGATGTCGGCGAT
ATAGGCGCCAGCAACCGCACCTGTGGCGCCGGTGATGCCGGCCACGATGCGTCCGGCGTAGAGGATCGAG
ATCGATCTCGATCCCGCGAAATTAATACGACTCACTATAGGGGAATTGTGAGCGGATAACAATTCCCCTC
TAGAAATAATTTTGTTTAACTTTAAGAAGGAGATATACATATGGGCAGCAGCCATCATCATCATCATCAC
GGCAGCGGCCTGGTGCCGCGCGGCAGCGCTAGCATGTCGGACTCAGAAGTCAATCAAGAAGCTAAGCCAG
AGGTCAAGCCAGAAGTCAAGCCTGAGACTCACATCAATTTAAAGGTGTCCGATGGATCTTCAGAGATCTT
CTTCAAGATCAAAAAGACCACTCCTTTAAGAAGGCTGATGGAAGCGTTCGCTAAAAGACAGGGTAAGGAA
ATGGACTCCTTAAGATTCTTGTACGACGGTATTAGAATTCAAGCTGATCAGACCCCTGAAGATTTGGACA
TGGAGGATAACGATATTATTGAGGCTCACAGAGAACAGATTGGTGGTGTTGACTCTCTGGAGACAGAGGA
GTGGTTTTTCAAGGGCATCAGCCGGAAGGACGCAGAGCGCCAACTGCTGGCTCCCGGCAACATGCTGGGC
TCCTTCATGATCCGGGATAGCGAGACCACTAAAGGAAGCTACTCTTTGTCCGTGCGAGACTACGACCCTC
GGCAGGGAGATACCGTGAAACATTACAAGATCCGGACCCTGGACAACGGGGGCTTCTACATATCCCCCCG
AAGCACCTTCAGCACTCTGCAGGAGCTGGTGGACCACTACAAGAAGGGGAACGACGGGCTCTGCCAGAAA
CTGTCGGTGCCCTGCATGTCTGGCCTGAACGATATTTTTGAAGCGCAGAAAATTGAATGGCATGAATAAC
GTCGACAAGCTTGCGGCCGCACTCGAGCACCACCACCACCACCACTGAGATCCGGCTGCTAACAAAGCCC
GAAAGGAAGCTGAGTTGGCTGCTGCCACCGCTGAGCAATAACTAGCATAACCCCTTGGGGCCTCTAAACG
GGTCTTGAGGGGTTTTTTGCTGAAAGGAGGAACTATATCCGGA
